Addgene plasmid #84550: pU2T2U2T2-YFP
Purpose: Hybrid reporter construct with 8 transcription factor binding sites (2 UAS, 2 TetO, 2 UAS, 2 TetO) driving EYFP
Depositing lab: Joshua Leonard. Depositing organization: Northwestern University. Publication: Multiplexing Engineered Receptors for Multiparametric Evaluation of Environmental Ligands. Hartfield RM, Schwarz KA, Muldoon JJ, Bagheri N, Leonard JN. ACS Synth Biol. 2017 Nov 17;6(11):2042-2055. doi: 10.1021/acssynbio.6b00279. Epub 2017 Aug 23. PubMed 28771312.
Backbone
  Vector backbone: pBI
  Backbone manufacturer: Clontech
  Backbone size w/o insert (bp): 3722
  Total vector size (bp): 4750
  Vector type: Mammalian Expression
Growth in bacteria
  Bacterial resistance: Ampicillin, 100 μg/mL
  Growth temperature: 37°C
  Growth strain: NEB Stable
  Copy number: High Copy
Gene/Insert
  Gene/Insert name: U2T2U2T2-EYFP
  Species: Synthetic
  Insert size (bp): 1029
  Promoter: CMV-min
  Cloning method: Restriction Enzyme; 5′ cloning site AgeI (not destroyed); 3′ cloning site HindIII (not destroyed)
  Sequencing primers: 5′ gcaatagcatcacaaatttc; 3′ cccataatttttggcagagg
Terms and licenses: Academic/Nonprofit Terms; Industry Terms: Not Available to Industry
How to cite: pU2T2U2T2-YFP was a gift from Joshua Leonard (Addgene plasmid # 84550 ; http://n2t.net/addgene:84550 ; RRID:Addgene_84550)
