[The description below was written by a language model from this plasmid's Addgene catalogue record and pLannotate feature annotations shown in this document.]
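Description:
pU2T2U2T2-YFP is a mammalian expression reporter plasmid built on the Clontech pBI backbone, a vector originally designed around a bidirectional Tet-responsive promoter. It is propagated in E. coli as a high-copy plasmid through a ColE1/pUC-type origin and selected with ampicillin via the β-lactamase gene and its native promoter. No mammalian selection marker is recorded, so the plasmid appears suited to transient transfection. The catalogue lists a total size of about 4.75 kb, slightly larger than the 4,727-nt depositor sequence that was annotated.

The payload is a synthetic hybrid promoter driving EYFP. According to the record, eight transcription factor binding sites are arranged as two UAS (Gal4-binding) sites, two TetO sites, two more UAS sites and two more TetO sites, placed upstream of a minimal CMV promoter. The feature table supports this. It shows a short fragment matching the minimal-CMV portion of a Tet-responsive promoter next to the EYFP coding sequence, and two pairs of short tet operator matches, which the annotation tool labels as PLtetO-1 fragments. The gaps between the pairs are consistent with the UAS sites, which the tool did not annotate. EYFP lies on the reverse strand and is terminated by the SV40 polyadenylation signal. On the other side of the promoter region, the rabbit β-globin intron and poly(A) signal remain from the second arm of pBI, with no reporter annotated there. Small hits to lacI, str and large T antigen are backbone remnants rather than functional genes.

Because the minimal promoter has little activity on its own, EYFP fluorescence reports the presence of Gal4- and/or Tet-based transcriptional activators. The associated work concerns multiplexing engineered receptors, so the plasmid likely serves as a readout integrating two such inputs.
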