Features (pLannotate 1.2.2; 17 found; start..end, strand, type, name):
      1..573     +  intron         β-globin intron: intron from rabbit β-globin gene
    577..699     +  CDS            HBB: HBB_COLGU - Experimental evidence at transcript level: Swiss-Prot protein existence level 2. Involved in oxygen transport from the lung to the various peripheral tissues. From Colobus guereza (Mantled guereza) (Eastern black-and-white colobus monkey).
    774..829     +  polyA_signal   β-globin poly(A) signal: rabbit β-globin polyadenylation signal (Gil and Proudfoot, 1987)
   1155..1208    -  CDS            lacI (fragment): lac repressor; lacI; The lac repressor binds to the lac operator to inhibit transcription in E. coli. This inhibition can be relieved by adding lactose or isopropyl-β-D-thiogalactopyranoside (IPTG).
   1391..1979    -  rep_origin     ori: high-copy-number ColE1/pMB1/pBR322/pUC origin of replication
   2150..3010    -  CDS            AmpR: β-lactamase; bla; confers resistance to ampicillin, carbenicillin, and related antibiotics
   3011..3115    -  promoter       AmpR promoter: bla
   3251..3349    +  CDS            str (fragment): STR_KLEPN - Protein inferred from homology: Swiss-Prot protein existence level 3. The aminoglycoside phosphotransferases achieve inactivation of their antibiotic substrates by phosphorylation. From Klebsiella pneumoniae.
   3352..3423    +  CDS            str (fragment): STR_KLEPN - Protein inferred from homology: Swiss-Prot protein existence level 3. The aminoglycoside phosphotransferases achieve inactivation of their antibiotic substrates by phosphorylation. From Klebsiella pneumoniae.
   3440..3523    +  CDS            large T antigen (fragment): large T antigen from SV40 (simian virus 40)
   3546..3680    +  polyA_signal   SV40 poly(A) signal: SV40 polyadenylation signal
   3705..4424    -  CDS            EYFP: enhanced YFP mammalian codon-optimized
   4529..4565    -  promoter       tight TRE promoter (fragment): Tet-responsive promoter PTight, consisting of seven tet operator sequences followed by the minimal CMV promoter
   4572..4591    +  promoter       PLtetO-1 promoter (fragment): modified phage lambda PL promoter with tet operator sites (Lutz and Bujard, 1997)
   4591..4609    +  promoter       PLtetO-1 promoter (fragment): modified phage lambda PL promoter with tet operator sites (Lutz and Bujard, 1997)
   4650..4669    +  promoter       PLtetO-1 promoter (fragment): modified phage lambda PL promoter with tet operator sites (Lutz and Bujard, 1997)
   4669..4687    +  promoter       PLtetO-1 promoter (fragment): modified phage lambda PL promoter with tet operator sites (Lutz and Bujard, 1997)
>Addgene plasmid #84550 | pU2T2U2T2-YFP | depositor full sequence | sequence record 169190 | pU2T2U2T2-YFP sequence 4727 bps
GTGAGTTTGGGGACCCTTGATTGTTCTTTCTTTTTCGCTATTGAAAAATTCATGTTATATGGAGGGGGCA
AAGTTTTCAGGGTGTTGTTTAGAATGGGAAGATGTCCCTTGTATCACCATGGACCCTCATGATAATTTTG
TTTCTTTCACTTTCTACTCTGTTGACAACCATTGTCTCCTCTTATTTTCTTTTCATTTTCTGTAACTTTT
TTCGTTAAACTTTAGCTTGCATTTGTAACGAATTTTTAAATTCACTTTCGTTTATTTGTCAGATTGTAAG
TACTTTCTCTAATCACTTTTTTTTCAAGGCAATCAGGGTAATTATATTGTACTTCAGCACAGTTTTAGAG
AACAATTGTTATAATTAAATGATAAGGTAGAATATTTCTGCATATAAATTCTGGCTGGCGTGGAAATATT
CTTATTGGTAGAAACAACTACATCCTGGTAATCATCCTGCCTTTCTCTTTATGGTTACAATGATATACAC
TGTTTGAGATGAGGATAAAATACTCTGAGTCCAAACCGGGCCCCTCTGCTAACCATGTTCATGCCTTCTT
CTTTTTCCTACAGCTCCTGGGCAACGTGCTGGTTGTTGTGCTGTCTCATCATTTTGGCAAAGAATTCACT
CCTCAGGTGCAGGCTGCCTATCAGAAGGTGGTGGCTGGTGTGGCCAATGCCCTGGCTCACAAATACCACT
GAGATCGATCTTTTTCCCTCTGCCAAAAATTATGGGGACATCATGAAGCCCCTTGAGCATCTGACTTCTG
GGTAATAAAGGAAATTTATTTTCATTGCAATAGTGTGTGGGAATTTTTTGTGTCTCTCACTCGGAAGGAC
ATATGGGAGGGCAAATCATTTAAAACATCAGAATGAGTATTTGGTTTAGAGTTTGGCAACATATGCCATA
TGCTGGCTGCCATGAACAAAGGTGGCTATAAAGAGGTCATCAGTATATGAAACAGCCCCCTGCTGTCCAT
TCCTTATTCCATAGAAAAGCCTTGACTTGAGGTTAGATTTTTTTTATATTTTGTTTTGTGTTATTTTTTT
CTTTAACATCCCTAAAATTTTCCTTACATGTTTTACTAGCCAGATTTTTCCTCCTCTCCTGACTACTCCC
AGTCATAGCTGTCCCTCTTCTCTTATGAACTCGACTGCATTAATGAATCGGCCAACGCGCGGGGAGAGGC
GGTTTGCGTATTGGGCGCTCTTCCGCTTCCTCGCTCACTGACTCGCTGCGCTCGGTCGTTCGGCTGCGGC
GAGCGGTATCAGCTCACTCAAAGGCGGTAATACGGTTATCCACAGAATCAGGGGATAACGCAGGAAAGAA
CATGTGAGCAAAAGGCCAGCAAAAGGCCAGGAACCGTAAAAAGGCCGCGTTGCTGGCGTTTTTCCATAGG
CTCCGCCCCCCTGACGAGCATCACAAAAATCGACGCTCAAGTCAGAGGTGGCGAAACCCGACAGGACTAT
AAAGATACCAGGCGTTTCCCCCTGGAAGCTCCCTCGTGCGCTCTCCTGTTCCGACCCTGCCGCTTACCGG
ATACCTGTCCGCCTTTCTCCCTTCGGGAAGCGTGGCGCTTTCTCAATGCTCACGCTGTAGGTATCTCAGT
TCGGTGTAGGTCGTTCGCTCCAAGCTGGGCTGTGTGCACGAACCCCCCGTTCAGCCCGACCGCTGCGCCT
TATCCGGTAACTATCGTCTTGAGTCCAACCCGGTAAGACACGACTTATCGCCACTGGCAGCAGCCACTGG
TAACAGGATTAGCAGAGCGAGGTATGTAGGCGGTGCTACAGAGTTCTTGAAGTGGTGGCCTAACTACGGC
TACACTAGAAGGACAGTATTTGGTATCTGCGCTCTGCTGAAGCCAGTTACCTTCGGAAAAAGAGTTGGTA
GCTCTTGATCCGGCAAACAAACCACCGCTGGTAGCGGTGGTTTTTTTGTTTGCAAGCAGCAGATTACGCG
CAGAAAAAAAGGATCTCAAGAAGATCCTTTGATCTTTTCTACGGGGTCTGACGCTCAGTGGAACGAAAAC
TCACGTTAAGGGATTTTGGTCATGAGATTATCAAAAAGGATCTTCACCTAGATCCTTTTAAATTAAAAAT
GAAGTTTTAAATCAATCTAAAGTATATATGAGTAAACTTGGTCTGACAGTTACCAATGCTTAATCAGTGA
GGCACCTATCTCAGCGATCTGTCTATTTCGTTCATCCATAGTTGCCTGACTCCCCGTCGTGTAGATAACT
ACGATACGGGAGGGCTTACCATCTGGCCCCAGTGCTGCAATGATACCGCGAGACCCACGCTCACCGGCTC
CAGATTTATCAGCAATAAACCAGCCAGCCGGAAGGGCCGAGCGCAGAAGTGGTCCTGCAACTTTATCCGC
CTCCATCCAGTCTATTAATTGTTGCCGGGAAGCTAGAGTAAGTAGTTCGCCAGTTAATAGTTTGCGCAAC
GTTGTTGCCATTGCTACAGGCATCGTGGTGTCACGCTCGTCGTTTGGTATGGCTTCATTCAGCTCCGGTT
CCCAACGATCAAGGCGAGTTACATGATCCCCCATGTTGTGCAAAAAAGCGGTTAGCTCCTTCGGTCCTCC
GATCGTTGTCAGAAGTAAGTTGGCCGCAGTGTTATCACTCATGGTTATGGCAGCACTGCATAATTCTCTT
ACTGTCATGCCATCCGTAAGATGCTTTTCTGTGACTGGTGAGTACTCAACCAAGTCATTCTGAGAATAGT
GTATGCGGCGACCGAGTTGCTCTTGCCCGGCGTCAATACGGGATAATACCGCGCCACATAGCAGAACTTT
AAAAGTGCTCATCATTGGAAAACGTTCTTCGGGGCGAAAACTCTCAAGGATCTTACCGCTGTTGAGATCC
AGTTCGATGTAACCCACTCGTGCACCCAACTGATCTTCAGCATCTTTTACTTTCACCAGCGTTTCTGGGT
GAGCAAAAACAGGAAGGCAAAATGCCGCAAAAAAGGGAATAAGGGCGACACGGAAATGTTGAATACTCAT
ACTCTTCCTTTTTCAATATTATTGAAGCATTTATCAGGGTTATTGTCTCATGAGCGGATACATATTTGAA
TGTATTTAGAAAAATAAACAAATAGGGGTTCCGCGCACATTTCCCCGAAAAGTGCCACCTGACGTCTAAG
AAACCATTATTATCATGACATTAACCTATAAAAATAGGCGTATCACGAGGCCCTTTCGTCTTCACTCGAC
GCTGGTCGAGCTGATACTTCCCGTCCGCCAGGGGACATGCCGGCGATGCTGAAGGTCGCGCGCATTCCCG
ATGAAGAGGCCGGTTACCGCCTGTTGACCTGGTGGGACGGGCAGGGCGCCGCCCGAGTCTTGCCTCGGCG
GCGGGCGCTCTGCTCATGGAGCGCGCGTCCGGGGACCTTGCACAGATAGCGTGGTCCGGCCAGACGACGA
GGCTTGCAGGATCATAATCAGCCATACCACATTTGTAGAGGTTTTACTTGCTTTAAAAAACCTCCCACAC
CTCCCCCTGAACCTGAAACATAAAATGAATGCAATTGTTGTTGTTAACTTGTTTATTGCAGCTTATAATG
GTTACAAATAAAGCAATAGCATCACAAATTTCACAAATAAAGCATTTTTTTCACTGCATTCTAGTTGTGG
TTTGTCCAAACTCATCAATGTATCTTATCATGTCTGGATCCTCTAGAACTAGGTCGACAAGCTTTTACTT
GTACAGCTCGTCCATGCCGAGAGTGATCCCGGCGGCGGTCACGAACTCCAGCAGGACCATGTGATCGCGC
TTCTCGTTGGGGTCTTTGCTCAGGGCGGACTGGTAGCTCAGGTAGTGGTTGTCGGGCAGCAGCACGGGGC
CGTCGCCGATGGGGGTGTTCTGCTGGTAGTGGTCGGCGAGCTGCACGCTGCCGTCCTCGATGTTGTGGCG
GATCTTGAAGTTCACCTTGATGCCGTTCTTCTGCTTGTCGGCCATGATATAGACGTTGTGGCTGTTGTAG
TTGTACTCCAGCTTGTGCCCCAGGATGTTGCCGTCCTCCTTGAAGTCGATGCCCTTCAGCTCGATGCGGT
TCACCAGGGTGTCGCCCTCGAACTTCACCTCGGCGCGGGTCTTGTAGTTGCCGTCGTCCTTGAAGAAGAT
GGTGCGCTCCTGGACGTAGCCTTCGGGCATGGCGGACTTGAAGAAGTCGTGCTGCTTCATGTGGTCGGGG
TAGCGGGCGAAGCACTGCAGGCCGTAGCCGAAGGTGGTCACGAGGGTGGGCCAGGGCACGGGCAGCTTGC
CGGTGGTGCAGATGAACTTCAGGGTCAGCTTGCCGTAGGTGGCATCGCCCTCGCCCTCGCCGGACACGCT
GAACTTGTGGCCGTTTACGTCGCCGTCCAGCTCGACCAGGATGGGCACCACCCCGGTGAACAGCTCCTCG
CCCTTGCTCACCATACTAGCGCGGCCTCGACGATATCTCTAGAGCTGAGAACTTCAGGCAGGCTGGATCG
GTCCCGGTGTCTTCTATGGAGGTCAAAACAGCGTGGATGGCGTCTCCAGGCGATCTGACGGTTCACTAAA
CGAGCTCTGCTTATAGGTACCTCCCTATCAGTGATAGAGATCCCTATCAGTGATAGAGACGGAGTACTGT
CCTCCGCGGAGTACTGTCCTCCGACCGGCTCCCTATCAGTGATAGAGATCCCTATCAGTGATAGAGACGG
AGTACTGTCCTCCGCGGAGTACTGTCCTCCGACCGGT
