>Addgene plasmid #84550 | pU2T2U2T2-YFP | addgene partial sequence | sequence record 169188 | Bglob-intron-R 5'-TTTGCCCCCTCCATATAACA-3'
ATCAAGGGTCCCCAAACTCACACCGGTCGGAGGACAGTACTCCGCGGAGGACAGTACTCCGTCTCTATCA
CTGATAGGGATCTCTATCACTGATAGGGAGCCGGTCGGAGGACAGTACTCCGCGGAGGACAGTACTCCGT
CTCTATCACTGATAGGGATCTCTATCACTGATAGGGAGGTACCTATAAGCAGAGCTCGTTTAGTGAACCG
TCAGATCGCCTGGAGACGCCATCCACGCTGTTTTGACCTCCATAGAAGACACCGGGACCGATCCAGCCTG
CCTGAAGTTCTCAGCTCTAGAGATATCGTCGAGGCCGCGCTAGTATGGTGAGCAAGGGCGAGGAGCTGTT
CACCGGGGTGGTGCCCATCCTGGTCGAGCTGGACGGCGACGTAAACGGCCACAAGTTCAGCGTGTCCGGC
GAGGGCGAGGGCGATGCCACCTACGGCAAGCTGACCCTGAAGTTCATCTGCACCACCGGCAAGCTGCCCG
TGCCCTGGCCCACCCTCGTGACCACCTTCGGCTACGGCCTGCAGTGCTTCGCCCGCTACCCCGACCACAT
GAAGCAGCACGACTTCTTCAAGTCCGCCATGCCCGAAGGCTACGTCCAGGAGCGCACCATCTTCTTCAAG
GACGACGGCAACTACAAGACCCGCGCCGAGGTGAAGTTCGAGGGCGACACCCTGGTGAACCGCATCGAGC
TGAAGGGCATCGACTTCAAGGAGGACGGCAACATCCTGGGGCACAAGCTGGAGTACAACTACAACAGCCA
CAACGTCTATATCATGGCCGACAAGCAGAAGAACGGCATCAAGGTGAACTTCAAGATCCGCCACAACATC
GAGGACGGCAGCGTGCAGCTCGCCGACCACTACCAGCAGAACACCCCCATCGGCGACGGCCCCGTGCTGC
TGCCCGACAACCACTACCTGAGCTACCAGTCCGCCCTGAGCAAAGACCCCAACGAGAAGCGCGATCACAT
