>Addgene plasmid #84550 | pU2T2U2T2-YFP | addgene partial sequence | sequence record 169189 | EBV-rev 5'-GTGGTTTGTCCAAACTCATC-3'
GGTCGACAAGCTTTTACTTGTACAGCTCGTCCATGCCGAGAGTGATCCCGGCGGCGGTCACGAACTCCAG
CAGGACCATGTGATCGCGCTTCTCGTTGGGGTCTTTGCTCAGGGCGGACTGGTAGCTCAGGTAGTGGTTG
TCGGGCAGCAGCACGGGGCCGTCGCCGATGGGGGTGTTCTGCTGGTAGTGGTCGGCGAGCTGCACGCTGC
CGTCCTCGATGTTGTGGCGGATCTTGAAGTTCACCTTGATGCCGTTCTTCTGCTTGTCGGCCATGATATA
GACGTTGTGGCTGTTGTAGTTGTACTCCAGCTTGTGCCCCAGGATGTTGCCGTCCTCCTTGAAGTCGATG
CCCTTCAGCTCGATGCGGTTCACCAGGGTGTCGCCCTCGAACTTCACCTCGGCGCGGGTCTTGTAGTTGC
CGTCGTCCTTGAAGAAGATGGTGCGCTCCTGGACGTAGCCTTCGGGCATGGCGGACTTGAAGAAGTCGTG
CTGCTTCATGTGGTCGGGGTAGCGGGCGAAGCACTGCAGGCCGTAGCCGAAGGTGGTCACGAGGGTGGGC
CAGGGCACGGGCAGCTTGCCGGTGGTGCAGATGAACTTCAGGGTCAGCTTGCCGTAGGTGGCATCGCCCT
CGCCCTCGCCGGACACGCTGAACTTGTGGCCGTTTACGTCGCCGTCCAGCTCGACCAGGATGGGCACCAC
CCCGGTGAACAGCTCCTCGCCCTTGCTCACCATACTAGCGCGGCCTCGACGATATCTCTAGAGCTGAGAA
CTTCAGGCAGGCTGGATCGGTCCCGGTGTCTTCTATGGAGGTCAAAACAGCGTGG
